>Addgene plasmid #77541 | MLKL gRNA (BRDN0001149268) | addgene full sequence | sequence record 187960 | Addgene Assembled Sequence
CCCGGGTGCAAAGATGGATAAAGTTTTAAACAGAGAGGAATCTTTGCAGCTAATGGACCTTCTAGGTCTT
GAAAGGAGTGGGAATTGGCTCCGGTGCCCGTCAGTGGGCAGAGCGCACATCGCCCACAGTCCCCGAGAAG
TTGGGGGGAGGGGTCGGCAATTGATCCGGTGCCTAGAGAAGGTGGCGCGGGGTAAACTGGGAAAGTGATG
TCGTGTACTGGCTCCGCCTTTTTCCCGAGGGTGGGGGAGAACCGTATATAAGTGCAGTAGTCGCCGTGAA
CGTTCTTTTTCGCAACGGGTTTGCCGCCAGAACACAGGTAAGTGCCGTGTGTGGTTCCCGCGGGCCTGGC
CTCTTTACGGGTTATGGCCCTTGCGTGCCTTGAATTACTTCCACCTGGCTGCAGTACGTGATTCTTGATC
CCGAGCTTCGGGTTGGAAGTGGGTGGGAGAGTTCGAGGCCTTGCGCTTAAGGAGCCCCTTCGCCTCGTGC
TTGAGTTGAGGCCTGGCCTGGGCGCTGGGGCCGCCGCGTGCGAATCTGGTGGCACCTTCGCGCCTGTCTC
GCTGCTTTCGATAAGTCTCTAGCCATTTAAAATTTTTGATGACCTGCTGCGACGCTTTTTTTCTGGCAAG
ATAGTCTTGTAAATGCGGGCCAAGATCTGCACACTGGTATTTCGGTTTTTGGGGCCGCGGGCGGCGACGG
GGCCCGTGCGTCCCAGCGCACATGTTCGGCGAGGCGGGGCCTGCGAGCGCGGCCACCGAGAATCGGACGG
GGGTAGTCTCAAGCTGGCCGGCCTGCTCTGGTGCCTGGCCTCGCGCCGCCGTGTATCGCCCCGCCCTGGG
CGGCAAGGCTGGCCCGGTCGGCACCAGTTGCGTGAGCGGAAAGATGGCCGCTTCCCGGCCCTGCTGCAGG
GAGCTCAAAATGGAGGACGCGGCGCTCGGGAGAGCGGGCGGGTGAGTCACCCACACAAAGGAAAAGGGCC
TTTCCGTCCTCAGCCGTCGCTTCATGTGACTCCACGGAGTACCGGGCGCCGTCCAGGCACCTCGATTAGT
TCTCGAGCTTTTGGAGTACGTCGTCTTTAGGTTGGGGGGAGGGGTTTTATGCGATGGAGTTTCCCCACAC
TGAGTGGGTGGAGACTGAAGTTAGGCCAGCTTGGCACTTGATGTAATTCTCCTTGGAATTTGCCCTTTTT
GAGTTTGGATCTTGGTTCATTCTCAAGCCTCAGACAGTGGTTCAAAGTTTTTTTCTTCCATTTCAGGTGT
CGTGACGTACGGCCACCATGACCGAGTACAAGCCCACGGTGCGCCTCGCCACCCGCGACGACGTCCCCAG
GGCCGTACGCACCCTCGCCGCCGCGTTCGCCGACTACCCCGCCACGCGCCACACCGTCGATCCGGACCGC
CACATCGAGCGGGTCACCGAGCTGCAAGAACTCTTCCTCACGCGCGTCGGGCTCGACATCGGCAAGGTGT
GGGTCGCGGACGACGGCGCCGCCGTGGCGGTCTGGACCACGCCGGAGAGCGTCGAAGCGGGGGCGGTGTT
CGCCGAGATCGGCCCGCGCATGGCCGAGTTGAGCGGTTCCCGGCTGGCCGCGCAGCAACAGATGGAAGGC
CTCCTGGCGCCGCACCGGCCCAAGGAGCCCGCGTGGTTCCTGGCCACCGTCGGAGTCTCGCCCGACCACC
AGGGCAAGGGTCTGGGCAGCGCCGTCGTGCTCCCCGGAGTGGAGGCGGCCGAGCGCGCCGGGGTGCCCGC
CTTCCTGGAGACCTCCGCGCCCCGCAACCTCCCCTTCTACGAGCGGCTCGGCTTCACCGTCACCGCCGAC
GTCGAGGTGCCCGAAGGACCGCGCACCTGGTGCATGACCCGCAAGCCCGGTGCCTGAACGCGTTAAGTCG
ACAATCAACCTCTGGATTACAAAATTTGTGAAAGATTGACTGGTATTCTTAACTATGTTGCTCCTTTTAC
GCTATGTGGATACGCTGCTTTAATGCCTTTGTATCATGCTATTGCTTCCCGTATGGCTTTCATTTTCTCC
TCCTTGTATAAATCCTGGTTGCTGTCTCTTTATGAGGAGTTGTGGCCCGTTGTCAGGCAACGTGGCGTGG
TGTGCACTGTGTTTGCTGACGCAACCCCCACTGGTTGGGGCATTGCCACCACCTGTCAGCTCCTTTCCGG
GACTTTCGCTTTCCCCCTCCCTATTGCCACGGCGGAACTCATCGCCGCCTGCCTTGCCCGCTGCTGGACA
GGGGCTCGGCTGTTGGGCACTGACAATTCCGTGGTGTTGTCGGGGAAATCATCGTCCTTTCCTTGGCTGC
TCGCCTGTGTTGCCACCTGGATTCTGCGCGGGACGTCCTTCTGCTACGTCCCTTCGGCCCTCAATCCAGC
GGACCTTCCTTCCCGCGGCCTGCTGCCGGCTCTGCGGCCTCTTCCGCGTCTTCGCCTTCGCCCTCAGACG
AGTCGGATCTCCCTTTGGGCCGCCTCCCCGCGTCGACTTTAAGACCAATGACTTACAAGGCAGCTGTAGA
TCTTAGCCACTTTTTAAAAGAAAAGGGGGGACTGGAAGGGCTAATTCACTCCCAACGAAGACAAGATCTG
CTTTTTGCTTGTACTGGGTCTCTCTGGTTAGACCAGATCTGAGCCTGGGAGCTCTCTGGCTAACTAGGGA
ACCCACTGCTTAAGCCTCAATAAAGCTTGCCTTGAGTGCTTCAAGTAGTGTGTGCCCGTCTGTTGTGTGA
CTCTGGTAACTAGAGATCCCTCAGACCCTTTTAGTCAGTGTGGAAAATCTCTAGCAGTACGTATAGTAGT
TCATGTCATCTTATTATTCAGTATTTATAACTTGCAAAGAAATGAATATCAGAGAGTGAGAGGAACTTGT
TTATTGCAGCTTATAATGGTTACAAATAAAGCAATAGCATCACAAATTTCACAAATAAAGCATTTTTTTC
ACTGCATTCTAGTTGTGGTTTGTCCAAACTCATCAATGTATCTTATCATGTCTGGCTCTAGCTATCCCGC
CCCTAACTCCGCCCATCCCGCCCCTAACTCCGCCCAGTTCCGCCCATTCTCCGCCCCATGGCTGACTAAT
TTTTTTTATTTATGCAGAGGCCGAGGCCGCCTCGGCCTCTGAGCTATTCCAGAAGTAGTGAGGAGGCTTT
TTTGGAGGCCTAGGGACGTACCCAATTCGCCCTATAGTGAGTCGTATTACGCGCGCTCACTGGCCGTCGT
TTTACAACGTCGTGACTGGGAAAACCCTGGCGTTACCCAACTTAATCGCCTTGCAGCACATCCCCCTTTC
GCCAGCTGGCGTAATAGCGAAGAGGCCCGCACCGATCGCCCTTCCCAACAGTTGCGCAGCCTGAATGGCG
AATGGG
[124 nt withheld, positions 3367-3490]
C
[91 nt withheld, positions 3492-3582]
A
[49 nt withheld, positions 3584-3632]
CCTTTGACGTTGGAGTCCACGTTCTTT
[37 nt withheld, positions 3660-3696]
ACCCTATCTCGGTCTATTCTTTTGATTTATAAGGGATTTTGCCGATTTCGGCCTATTGGTTAAAAAATGA
GCTGATTTAACAAAAATTTAACGCGAATTTTAACAAAATATTAACGCTTACAATTTAGGTGGCACTTTTC
GGGGAAATGTGCGCGGAACCCCTATTTGTTTATTTTTCTAAATACATTCAAATATGTATCCGCTCATGAG
ACAATAACCCTGATAAATGCTTCAATAATATTGAAAAAGGAAGAGTATGAGTATTCAACATTTCCGTGTC
GCCCTTATTCCCTTTTTTGCGGCATTTTGCCTTCCTGTTTTTGCTCACCCAGAAACGCTGGTGAAAGTAA
AAGATGCTGAAGATCAGTTGGGTGCACGAGTGGGTTACATCGAACTGGATCTCAACAGCGGTAAGATCCT
TGAGAGTTTTCGCCCCGAAGAACGTTTTCCAATGATGAGCACTTTTAAAGTTCTGCTATGTGGCGCGGTA
TTATCCCGTATTGACGCCGGGCAAGAGCAACTCGGTCGCCGCATACACTATTCTCAGAATGACTTGGTTG
AGTACTCACCAGTCACAGAAAAGCATCTTACGGATGGCATGACAGTAAGAGAATTATGCAGTGCTGCCAT
AACCATGAGTGATAACACTGCGGCCAACTTACTTCTGACAACGATCGGAGGACCGAAGGAGCTAACCGCT
TTTTTGCACAACATGGGGGATCATGTAACTCGCCTTGATCGTTGGGAACCGGAGCTGAATGAAGCCATAC
CAAACGACGAGCGTGACACCACGATGCCTGTAGCAATGGCAACAACGTTGCGCAAACTATTAACTGGCGA
ACTACTTACTCTAGCTTCCCGGCAACAATTAATAGACTGGATGGAGGCGGATAAAGTTGCAGGACCACTT
CTGCGCTCGGCCCTTCCGGCTGGCTGGTTTATTGCTGATAAATCTGGAGCCGGTGAGCGTGGGTCTCGCG
GTATCATTGCAGCACTGGGGCCAGATGGTAAGCCCTCCCGTATCGTAGTTATCTACACGACGGGGAGTCA
GGCAACTATGGATGAACGAAATAGACAGATCGCTGAGATAGGTGCCTCACTGATTAAGCATTGGTAACTG
TCAGACCAAGTTTACTCATATATACTTTAGATTGATTTAAAACTTCATTTTTAATTTAAAAGGATCTAGG
TGAAGATCCTTTTTGATAATCTCATGACCAAAATCCCTTAACGTGAGTTTTCGTTCCACTGAGCGTCAGA
CCCCGTAGAAAAGATCAAAGGATCTTCTTGAGATCCTTTTTTTCTGCGCGTAATCTGCTGCTTGCAAACA
AAAAAACCACCGCTACCAGCGGTGGTTTGTTTGCCGGATCAAGAGCTACCAACTCTTTTTCCGAAGGTAA
CTGGCTTCAGCAGAGCGCAGATACCAAATACTGTTCTTCTAGTGTAGCCGTAGTTAGGCCACCACTTCAA
GAACTCTGTAGCACCGCCTACATACCTCGCTCTGCTAATCCTGTTACCAGTGGCTGCTGCCAGTGGCGAT
AAGTCGTGTCTTACCGGGTTGGACTCAAGACGATAGTTACCGGATAAGGCGCAGCGGTCGGGCTGAACGG
GGGGTTCGTGCACACAGCCCAGCTTGGAGCGAACGACCTACACCGAACTGAGATACCTACAGCGTGAGCT
ATGAGAAAGCGCCACGCTTCCCGAAGGGAGAAAGGCGGACAGGTATCCGGTAAGCGGCAGGGTCGGAACA
GGAGAGCGCACGAGGGAGCTTCCAGGGGGAAACGCCTGGTATCTTTATAGTCCTGTCGGGTTTCGCCACC
TCTGACTTGAGCGTCGATTTTTGTGATGCTCGTCAGGGGGGCGGAGCCTATGGAAAAACGCCAGCAACGC
GGCCTTTTTACGGTTCCTGGCCTTTTGCTGGCCTTTTGCTCACATGTTCTTTCCTGCGTTATCCCCTGAT
TCTGTGGATAACCGTATTACCGCCTTTGAGTGAGCTGATACCGCTCGCCGCAGCCGAACGACCGAGCGCA
GCGAGTCAGTGAGCGAGGAAGCGGAAGAGCGCCCAATACGCAAACCGCCTCTCCCCGCGCGTTGGCCGAT
TCATTAATGCAGCTGGCACGACAGGTTTCCCGACTGGAAAGCGGGCAGTGAGCGCAACGCAATTAATGTG
AGTTAGCTCACTCATTAGGCACCCCAGGCTTTACACTTTATGCTTCCGGCTCGTATGTTGTGTGGAATTG
TGAGCGGATAACAATTTCACACAGGAAACAGCTATGACCATGATTACGCCAAGCGCGCAATTAACCCTCA
CTAAAGGGAACAAAAGCTGGAGCTGCAAGCTTAATGTAGTCTTATGCAATACTCTTGTAGTCTTGCAACA
TGGTAACGATGAGTTAGCAACATGCCTTACAAGGAGAGAAAAAGCACCGTGCATGCCGATTGGTGGAAGT
AAGGTGGTACGATCGTGCCTTATTAGGAAGGCAACAGACGGGTCTGACATGGATTGGACGAACCACTGAA
TTGCCGCATTGCAGAGATATTGTATTTAAGTGCCTAGCTCGATACATAAACGGGTCTCTCTGGTTAGACC
AGATCTGAGCCTGGGAGCTCTCTGGCTAACTAGGGAACCCACTGCTTAAGCCTCAATAAAGCTTGCCTTG
AGTGCTTCAAGTAGTGTGTGCCCGTCTGTTGTGTGACTCTGGTAACTAGAGATCCCTCAGACCCTTTTAG
TCAGTGTGGAAAATCTCTAGCAGTGGCGCCCGAACAGGGACTTGAAAGCGAAAGGGAAACCAGAGGAGCT
CTCTCGACGCAGGACTCGGCTTGCTGAAGCGCGCACGGCAAGAGGCGAGGGGCGGCGACTGGTGAGTACG
CCAAAAATTTTGACTAGCGGAGGCTAGAAGGAGAGAGATGGGTGCGAGAGCGTCAGTATTAAGCGGGGGA
GAATTAGATCGCGATGGGAAAAAATTCGGTTAAGGCCAGGGGGAAAGAAAAAATATAAATTAAAACATAT
AGTATGGGCAAGCAGGGAGCTAGAACGATTCGCAGTTAATCCTGGCCTGTTAGAAACATCAGAAGGCTGT
AGACAAATACTGGGACAGCTACAACCATCCCTTCAGACAGGATCAGAAGAACTTAGATCATTATATAATA
CAGTAGCAACCCTCTATTGTGTGCATCAAAGGATAGAGATAAAAGACACCAAGGAAGCTTTAGACAAGAT
AGAGGAAGAGCAAAACAAAAGTAAGACCACCGCACAGCAAGCGGCCGCTGATCTTCAGACCTGGAGGAGG
AGATATGAGGGACAATTGGAGAAGTGAATTATATAAATATAAAGTAGTAAAAATTGAACCATTAGGAGTA
GCACCCACCAAGGCAAAGAGAAGAGTGGTGCAGAGAGAAAAAAGAGCAGTGGGAATAGGAGCTTTGTTCC
TTGGGTTCTTGGGAGCAGCAGGAAGCACTATGGGCGCAGCGTCAATGACGCTGACGGTACAGGCCAGACA
ATTATTGTCTGGTATAGTGCAGCAGCAGAACAATTTGCTGAGGGCTATTGAGGCGCAACAGCATCTGTTG
CAACTCACAGTCTGGGGCATCAAGCAGCTCCAGGCAAGAATCCTGGCTGTGGAAAGATACCTAAAGGATC
AACAGCTCCTGGGGATTTGGGGTTGCTCTGGAAAACTCATTTGCACCACTGCTGTGCCTTGGAATGCTAG
TTGGAGTAATAAATCTCTGGAACAGATTTGGAATCACACGACCTGGATGGAGTGGGACAGAGAAATTAAC
AATTACACAAGCTTAATACACTCCTTAATTGAAGAATCGCAAAACCAGCAAGAAAAGAATGAACAAGAAT
TATTGGAATTAGATAAATGGGCAAGTTTGTGGAATTGGTTTAACATAACAAATTGGCTGTGGTATATAAA
ATTATTCATAATGATAGTAGGAGGCTTGGTAGGTTTAAGAATAGTTTTTGCTGTACTTTCTATAGTGAAT
AGAGTTAGGCAGGGATATTCACCATTATCGTTTCAGACCCACCTCCCAACCCCGAGGGGACCCAGAGAGG
GCCTATTTCCCATGATTCCTTCATATTTGCATATACGATACAAGGCTGTTAGAGAGATAATTAGAATTAA
TTTGACTGTAAACACAAAGATATTAGTACAAAATACGTGACGTAGAAAGTAATAATTTCTTGGGTAGTTT
GCAGTTTTAAAATTATGTTTTAAAATGGACTATCATATGCTTACCGTAACTTGAAAGTATTTCGATTTCT
TGGCTTTATATATCTTGTGGAAAGGACGAAACACCGCCTGTTTCACCCATAAGCCAGTTTTAGAGCTAGA
AATAGCAAGTTAAAATAAGGCTAGTCCGTTATCAACTTGAAAAAGTGGCACCGAGTCGGTGCTTTTTTAA
GCTTGGCGTAACTAGATCTTGAGACAAATGGCAGTATTCATCCACAATTTTAAAAGAAAAGGGGGGATTG
GGGGGTACAGTGCAGGGGAAAGAATAGTAGACATAATAGCAACAGACATACAAACTAAAGAATTACAAAA
ACAAATTACAAAAATTCAAAATTTTCGGGTTTATTACAGGGACAGCAGAGATCCACTTTGGCGCCGGCTC
GAGGGGG
Features (pLannotate 1.2.2; 29 found; start..end, strand, type, name):
     14..80      +  CDS            small t antigen (fragment): SV40 (simian virus 40) small t antigen
    106..317     +  promoter       EF-1α core promoter: core promoter for human elongation factor EF-1α
    318..1256    +  intron         EF-1α intron A: intron upstream of the start codon of human EF-1α
   1278..1877    +  CDS            PuroR (fragment): puromycin N-acetyltransferase; pac from Streptomyces; confers resistance to puromycin
   1893..2481    +  misc_feature   WPRE: woodchuck hepatitis virus posttranscriptional regulatory element
   2532..2551    +  misc_feature   cPPT/CTS (fragment): central polypurine tract and central termination sequence of HIV-1
   2553..2786    +  LTR            3' LTR (ΔU3): self-inactivating 3' long terminal repeat (LTR) from HIV-1
   2864..2985    +  polyA_signal   SV40 poly(A) signal: SV40 polyadenylation signal
   3025..3160    +  rep_origin     SV40 ori: SV40 origin of replication
   3181..3199    -  promoter       T7 promoter: promoter for bacteriophage T7 RNA polymerase
   3207..3362    +  CDS            lacZα (fragment): LacZα fragment of β-galactosidase; lacZ fragment
   3367..3795    +  rep_origin     f1 ori (sequence partly withheld): f1 bacteriophage origin of replication; arrow indicates direction of (+) strand synthesis
   3848..3952    +  promoter       AmpR promoter: bla
   3953..4813    +  CDS            AmpR: β-lactamase; bla; confers resistance to ampicillin, carbenicillin, and related antibiotics
   4984..5572    +  rep_origin     ori: high-copy-number ColE1/pMB1/pBR322/pUC origin of replication
   5755..5847    +  CDS            lacI (fragment): lac repressor; lacI; The lac repressor binds to the lac operator to inhibit transcription in E. coli. This inhibition can be relieved by adding lactose or isopropyl-β-D-thiogalactopyranoside (IPTG).
   5860..5881    +  protein_bind   CAP binding site: CAP binding activates transcription in the presence of cAMP. E. coli catabolite activator protein
   5896..5926    +  promoter       lac promoter: promoter for the E. coli lac operon
   5934..5950    +  protein_bind   lac operator: The lac repressor binds to the lac operator to inhibit transcription in E. coli. This inhibition can be relieved by adding lactose or isopropyl-β-D-thiogalactopyranoside (IPTG). lac repressor encoded by lacI
   5995..6013    +  promoter       T3 promoter: promoter for bacteriophage T3 RNA polymerase
   6041..6267    +  promoter       RSV promoter: Rous sarcoma virus enhancer/promoter
   6268..6448    +  LTR            5' LTR (truncated): truncated 5' long terminal repeat (LTR) from HIV-1
   6495..6620    +  misc_feature   HIV-1 Ψ: packaging signal of human immunodeficiency virus type 1
   6604..6967    +  CDS            HIV-1 gag (fragment): gag protein from human immunodeficiency virus 1; gag
   7113..7346    +  misc_feature   RRE: The Rev response element (RRE) of HIV-1 allows for Rev-dependent mRNA export from the nucleus to the cytoplasm.
   7723..7749    +  CDS            Rev (fragment): human immunodeficiency virus 1 (HIV-1) Rev protein; rev; enhances nuclear export of unspliced and incompletely spliced viral mRNAs
   7753..7993    +  promoter       U6 promoter: RNA polymerase III promoter for human U6 snRNA
   8023..8098    +  misc_RNA       gRNA scaffold: guide RNA scaffold for the Streptococcus pyogenes CRISPR/Cas9 system
   8154..8271    +  misc_feature   cPPT/CTS: central polypurine tract and central termination sequence of HIV-1
