[The description below was written by a language model from this plasmid's Addgene catalogue record and pLannotate feature annotations shown in this document.]
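Description:
MLKL gRNA (BRDN0001149268) is a third-generation lentiviral CRISPR guide plasmid built on the lentiGuide-Puro backbone and designed to target human MLKL. It is maintained in E. coli as a high-copy plasmid through a ColE1/pUC-type origin with ampicillin selection (AmpR). The backbone also carries an f1 origin, an SV40 origin and poly(A) signal, and residual lac, T7 and T3 cloning-vector elements.

The viral transfer cassette begins with an RSV promoter fused to a truncated HIV-1 5' LTR, which makes genomic RNA production Tat-independent. It is followed by the Ψ packaging signal with adjoining gag sequence and by the RRE for Rev-dependent nuclear export. It ends in a ΔU3 self-inactivating 3' LTR. Within this unit, a human U6 RNA polymerase III promoter drives the MLKL-specific spacer, which sits between the promoter and the Streptococcus pyogenes guide RNA scaffold. A cPPT/CTS element follows and aids nuclear import of the provirus. Downstream, the EF-1α core promoter with its intron A expresses puromycin N-acetyltransferase, allowing puromycin selection of transduced mammalian cells, and a WPRE enhances transcript expression.

The plasmid does not encode Cas9, so it has to be paired with a separate Cas9 lentiviral vector or used in cells that already express Cas9. In that setting it is used to disrupt MLKL. The guide belongs to a human kinome gRNA collection associated with work on optimized sgRNA design. The depositors note that it was designed against a GenBank reference sequence that has since been withdrawn from the database.
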