Addgene plasmid #77541: MLKL gRNA (BRDN0001149268)
Purpose: 3rd generation lentiviral gRNA plasmid targeting human MLKL
Depositing lab: John Doench & David Root. Depositing organization: Broad Institute. Publication: Optimized sgRNA design to maximize activity and minimize off-target effects of CRISPR-Cas9. Doench JG, Fusi N, Sullender M, Hegde M, Vaimberg EW, Donovan KF, Smith I, Tothova Z, Wilen C, Orchard R, Virgin HW, Listgarten J, Root DE. Nat Biotechnol. 2016 Jan 18. doi: 10.1038/nbt.3437. PubMed 26780180.
Backbone
  Vector backbone: lentiGuide-Puro
  Backbone manufacturer: Zhang Lab (Addgene plasmid # 52963)
  Vector type: Mammalian Expression, Lentiviral, CRISPR
  Selectable markers: Puromycin
Growth in bacteria
  Bacterial resistance: Ampicillin, 100 μg/mL
  Growth temperature: 37°C
  Growth strain: DH5alpha
  Copy number: High Copy
Gene/Insert
  Gene/Insert name: MLKL (alt name: MLKL)
  gRNA/shRNA sequence: CCTGTTTCACCCATAAGCCA
  Species: H. sapiens (human)
  Entrez Gene: MLKL (a.k.a. hMLKL)
  Promoter: hU6
  Cloning method: Unknown
  Sequencing primers: 5′ U6-F; 3′ pS2-R
Terms and licenses: Academic/Nonprofit Terms; Industry Terms: Not Available to Industry
Depositor comments: The gRNA was designed to target a Genbank reference sequence which has since been removed from the database. Note that this plasmid does NOT contain Cas9. It should be used in conjunction with lentiCas9-Blast (Addgene #52962) or otherwise with cell lines already expressing Cas9. Browse the full kinome gRNA library at http://www.addgene.org/pooled-library/broadgpp-human-kinome/ or visit http://www.broadinstitute.org/rnai/public/ for detailed protocols and information.
How to cite: MLKL gRNA (BRDN0001149268) was a gift from John Doench & David Root (Addgene plasmid # 77541 ; http://n2t.net/addgene:77541 ; RRID:Addgene_77541)
