>Addgene plasmid #77541 | MLKL gRNA (BRDN0001149268) | depositor partial sequence | sequence record 145001 | Target Sequence
CCTGTTTCACCCATAAGCCA
