>Addgene plasmid #77541 | MLKL gRNA (BRDN0001149268) | addgene partial sequence | sequence record 187959 | hU6-F
AGAAAGTAATAATTTCTTGGGTAGTTTGCAGTTTTAAAATTATGTTTTAAAATGGACTATCATATGCTTA
CCGTAACTTGAAAGTATTTCGATTTCTTGGCTTTATATATCTTGTGGAAAGGACGAAACACCGCCTGTTT
CACCCATAAGCCAGTTTTAGAGCTAGAAATAGCAAGTTAAAATAAGGCTAGTCCGTTATCAACTTGAAAA
AGTGGCACCGAGTCGGTGCTTTTTTAAGCTTGGCGTAACTAGATCTTGAGACAAATGGCAGTATTCATCC
ACAATTTTAAAAGAAAAGGGGGGATTGGGGGGTACAGTGCAGGGGAAAGAATAGTAGACATAATAGCAAC
AGACATACAAACTAAAGAATTACAAAAACAAATTACAAAAATTCAAAATTTTCGGGTTTATTACAGGGAC
AGCAGAGATCCACTTTGGCGCCGGCTCGAGGGGGCCCGGGTGCAAAGATGGATAAAGTTTTAAACAGAGA
GGAATCTTTGCAGCTAATGGACCTTCTAGGTCTTGAAAGGAGTGGGAATTGGCTCCGGTGCCCGTCAGTG
GGCAGAGCGC
